Addgene plasmid #195478: pInducer 21-3xFlag-hMEFV-ΔPYD
Purpose: pInducer21 plasmid containing the human MEFV gene with a deletion of residues 1 - 92 (the resulting pyrin protein lacks the PYD domain) with a 3xFlag tag at the N-terminus
Depositing lab: Thomas Henry. Depositing organization: INSERM U1111,Centre International de Recherche en Infectiologie (CIRI). Publication: Mutations in the B30.2 and the central helical scaffold domains of pyrin differentially affect inflammasome activation. Chirita D, Bronnec P, Magnotti F, Dalmon S, Martin A, Popoff M, Gerfaud-Valentin M, Seve P, Belot A, Contis A, Duquesne A, Nocturne G, Lemelle I, Georgin-Lavialle S, Boursier G, Touitou I, Jamilloux Y, Henry T. Cell Death Dis. 2023 Mar 25;14(3):213. doi: 10.1038/s41419-023-05745-9. PubMed 36966139.
Backbone
  Vector backbone: pInducer21
  Vector type: Mammalian Expression, Lentiviral
Growth in bacteria
  Bacterial resistance: Ampicillin, 100 μg/mL
  Growth temperature: 37°C
  Growth strain: NEB Stable
  Copy number: High Copy
Gene/Insert
  Gene/Insert name: MEFV (alt name: MEditerranean FeVer gene)
  Species: H. sapiens (human)
  Insert size (bp): 2347
  Mutation: deletion of residues 1-92 of pyrin (the PYD domain)
  Entrez Gene: MEFV (a.k.a. FMF, MEF, PAAND, TRIM20)
  Tag / fusion protein: 3xFlag (N terminal on insert)
  Cloning method: Gateway Cloning
  Sequencing primers: 5′ gtccagtgtggtgga; 3′ GCCACTGTGCTGGATATCA
Terms and licenses: Academic/Nonprofit Terms; Industry Terms: Not Available to Industry
How to cite: pInducer 21-3xFlag-hMEFV-ΔPYD was a gift from Thomas Henry (Addgene plasmid # 195478 ; http://n2t.net/addgene:195478 ; RRID:Addgene_195478)
