[The description below was written by a language model from this plasmid's Addgene catalogue record and pLannotate feature annotations shown in this document.]
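Description:
pInducer 21-3xFlag-hMEFV-ΔPYD is a 12.7 kb HIV-1-based lentiviral vector for doxycycline-inducible expression of a truncated human pyrin protein in mammalian cells. It is built on the pInducer21 backbone and is propagated in E. coli through a high-copy ColE1/pUC-type origin with ampicillin selection (AmpR). The viral portion carries a truncated 5' LTR, the Ψ packaging signal with an adjoining gag fragment, the RRE for Rev-dependent RNA export, cPPT/CTS, a WPRE to boost transcript expression, and a self-inactivating ΔU3 3' LTR. The packaged genome therefore integrates without reconstituting an active viral promoter.

The payload was introduced by Gateway recombination and sits between attB1 and attB2 sites, downstream of a tetracycline response element (seven tetO copies) fused to a minimal CMV promoter. It encodes an N-terminal 3xFLAG tag followed by human MEFV lacking residues 1–92, so the resulting pyrin has no PYD domain.

A second, constitutive cassette on the same vector is annotated as an EF-1α promoter, flanked by short UbC and PGK promoter fragments. It drives the reverse tetracycline transactivator rtTA3, followed by an EMCV IRES and EGFP. Transduced cells thus supply their own transactivator and can be identified or sorted by green fluorescence, while the FLAG-tagged pyrin variant is switched on only when doxycycline is added. A loxP site lies just upstream of rtTA3, and only a fragment of NeoR/KanR is annotated, so the record supports no drug selection in mammalian cells. The associated publication examines how mutations in different pyrin domains affect inflammasome activation, which fits use of this construct to test the PYD's contribution.
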