Features (pLannotate 1.2.2; 40 found; start..end, strand, type, name):
    377..634     +  LTR            5' LTR (truncated): truncated 5' long terminal repeat (LTR) from HIV-1
    681..806     +  misc_feature   HIV-1 Ψ: packaging signal of human immunodeficiency virus type 1
    790..1128    +  CDS            HIV-1 gag (fragment): gag protein from human immunodeficiency virus 1; gag
   1303..1536    +  misc_feature   RRE: The Rev response element (RRE) of HIV-1 allows for Rev-dependent mRNA export from the nucleus to the cytoplasm.
   1913..2013    +  CDS            Rev (fragment): human immunodeficiency virus 1 (HIV-1) Rev protein; rev; enhances nuclear export of unspliced and incompletely spliced viral mRNAs
   2058..2175    +  misc_feature   cPPT/CTS: central polypurine tract and central termination sequence of HIV-1
   2230..2500    +  protein_bind   tetracycline response element: contains seven copies of the tetracycline operator tetO tetracycline repressor TetR
   2511..2528    +  misc_feature   MCS (fragment): pUC18/19 multiple cloning site
   2533..2571    +  promoter       minimal CMV promoter: human cytomegalovirus (CMV) immediate early promoter
   2701..2725    +  protein_bind   attB1: mutant version of attB; recombination site for the Gateway® BP reaction BP Clonase™
   2768..2833    +  CDS            3xFLAG: three tandem FLAG® epitope tags, followed by an enterokinase cleavage site
   2837..4912    +  CDS            MEFV (fragment): MEFV_HUMAN - Also known as MEF, TRIM20 From Homo sapiens (Human).
   4930..4954    -  protein_bind   attB2: mutant version of attB; recombination site for the Gateway® BP reaction BP Clonase™
   5066..5101    +  promoter       PGK promoter (fragment): mouse phosphoglycerate kinase 1 promoter
   5119..5174    +  promoter       UbC promoter (fragment): human ubiquitin C promoter
   5187..5242    +  promoter       UbC promoter (fragment): human ubiquitin C promoter
   5253..6431    +  promoter       EF-1α promoter: strong constitutive promoter for human elongation factor EF-1α
   6445..6494    +  promoter       UbC promoter (fragment): human ubiquitin C promoter
   6501..6534    -  protein_bind   loxP: Cre-mediated recombination occurs in the 8-bp core sequence (GCATACAT). Cre recombinase
   6541..7238    +  CDS            rtTA3 (fragment): reverse tetracycline transactivator 3 activates expression from Tet-responsive promoters in the presence of doxycycline
   7168..7278    +  CDS            VP48: 3 tandem repeats of the minimal activation domain of herpes simplex virus VP16 (Cheng et al., 2013)
   7451..7913    +  misc_feature   IRES: internal ribosome entry site (IRES) of the encephalomyocarditis virus (EMCV)
   7929..8648    +  CDS            EGFP: the original enhanced GFP (Yang et al., 1996) mammalian codon-optimized
   8648..8914    +  CDS            NeoR/KanR (fragment): aminoglycoside phosphotransferase confers resistance to neomycin, kanamycin, and G418 (Geneticin®)
   8942..9025    +  CDS            large T antigen (fragment): large T antigen from SV40 (simian virus 40)
   9059..9079    +  misc_feature   MCS (fragment): pBluescript multiple cloning site
   9091..9679    +  misc_feature   WPRE: woodchuck hepatitis virus posttranscriptional regulatory element
   9687..9752    +  CDS            nef (fragment): NEF_HV1Z2 - Experimental evidence at protein level: Swiss-Prot protein existence level 1. Extracellular Nef protein targets CD4(+) T-lymphocytes for apoptosis by interacting with CXCR4 surface receptors. From Human immunodeficiency virus type 1 group M subtype D (isolate Z2/CDC-Z34) (HIV-1).
   9754..9987    +  LTR            3' LTR (ΔU3): self-inactivating 3' long terminal repeat (LTR) from HIV-1
  10192..10296   +  promoter       AmpR promoter: bla
  10297..11157   +  CDS            AmpR: β-lactamase; bla; confers resistance to ampicillin, carbenicillin, and related antibiotics
  11328..11916   +  rep_origin     ori: high-copy-number ColE1/pMB1/pBR322/pUC origin of replication
  12099..12153   +  CDS            lacI (fragment): lac repressor; lacI; The lac repressor binds to the lac operator to inhibit transcription in E. coli. This inhibition can be relieved by adding lactose or isopropyl-β-D-thiogalactopyranoside (IPTG).
  12159..12252   +  rep_origin     SV40 ori (fragment): SV40 origin of replication
  12277..12314   +  CDS            lacI (fragment): lac repressor; lacI; The lac repressor binds to the lac operator to inhibit transcription in E. coli. This inhibition can be relieved by adding lactose or isopropyl-β-D-thiogalactopyranoside (IPTG).
  12327..12348   +  protein_bind   CAP binding site: CAP binding activates transcription in the presence of cAMP. E. coli catabolite activator protein
  12363..12393   +  promoter       lac promoter: promoter for the E. coli lac operon
  12397..12419   +  protein_bind   lac operator (fragment): The lac repressor binds to the lac operator to inhibit transcription in E. coli. This inhibition can be relieved by adding lactose or isopropyl-β-D-thiogalactopyranoside (IPTG). lac repressor encoded by lacI
  12451..12534   +  polyA_signal   SV40 poly(A) signal (fragment): SV40 polyadenylation signal
  12701..329     +  CDS            nef (fragment) (across the origin): NEF_HV1BR - Experimental evidence at protein level: Swiss-Prot protein existence level 1. Extracellular Nef protein targets CD4(+) T-lymphocytes for apoptosis by interacting with CXCR4 surface receptors (PubMed:14990729). From Human immunodeficiency virus type 1 group M subtype B (isolate BRU/LAI) (HIV-1).
>Addgene plasmid #195478 | pInducer 21-3xFlag-hMEFV-ΔPYD | addgene full sequence | sequence record 386693 | Addgene NGS Result
TGGAAGGGCTAATTCACTCCCAAAGAAGACAAGATATCCTTGATCTGTGGATCTACCACACACAAGGCTA
CTTCCCTGATTAGCAGAACTACACACCAGGGCCAGGGGTCAGATATCCACTGACCTTTGGATGGTGCTAC
AAGCTAGTACCAGTTGAGCCAGATAAGGTAGAAGAGGCCAATAAAGGAGAGAACACCAGCTTGTTACACC
CTGTGAGCCTGCATGGGATGGATGACCCGGAGAGAGAAGTGTTAGAGTGGAGGTTTGACAGCCGCCTAGC
ATTTCATCACGTGGCCCGAGAGCTGCATCCGGAGTACTTCAAGAACTGCTGATATCGAGCTTGCTACAAG
GGACTTTCCGCTGGGGACTTTCCAGGGAGGCGTGGCCTGGGCGGGACTGGGGAGTGGCGAGCCCTCAGAT
CCTGCATATAAGCAGCTGCTTTTTGCCTGTACTGGGTCTCTCTGGTTAGACCAGATCTGAGCCTGGGAGC
TCTCTGGCTAACTAGGGAACCCACTGCTTAAGCCTCAATAAAGCTTGCCTTGAGTGCTTCAAGTAGTGTG
TGCCCGTCTGTTGTGTGACTCTGGTAACTAGAGATCCCTCAGACCCTTTTAGTCAGTGTGGAAAATCTCT
AGCAGTGGCGCCCGAACAGGGACTTGAAAGCGAAAGGGAAACCAGAGGAGCTCTCTCGACGCAGGACTCG
GCTTGCTGAAGCGCGCACGGCAAGAGGCGAGGGGCGGCGACTGGTGAGTACGCCAAAAATTTTGACTAGC
GGAGGCTAGAAGGAGAGAGATGGGTGCGAGAGCGTCAGTATTAAGCGGGGGAGAATTAGATCGCGATGGG
AAAAAATTCGGTTAAGGCCAGGGGGAAAGAAAAAATATAAATTAAAACATATAGTATGGGCAAGCAGGGA
GCTAGAACGATTCGCAGTTAATCCTGGCCTGTTAGAAACATCAGAAGGCTGTAGACAAATACTGGGACAG
CTACAACCATCCCTTCAGACAGGATCAGAAGAACTTAGATCATTATATAATACAGTAGCAACCCTCTATT
GTGTGCATCAAAGGATAGAGATAAAAGACACCAAGGAAGCTTTAGACAAGATAGAGGAAGAGCAAAACAA
AAGTAAGACCACCGCACAGCAAGCGGCCGGCCGCTGATCTTCAGACCTGGAGGAGGAGATATGAGGGACA
ATTGGAGAAGTGAATTATATAAATATAAAGTAGTAAAAATTGAACCATTAGGAGTAGCACCCACCAAGGC
AAAGAGAAGAGTGGTGCAGAGAGAAAAAAGAGCAGTGGGAATAGGAGCTTTGTTCCTTGGGTTCTTGGGA
GCAGCAGGAAGCACTATGGGCGCAGCGTCAATGACGCTGACGGTACAGGCCAGACAATTATTGTCTGGTA
TAGTGCAGCAGCAGAACAATTTGCTGAGGGCTATTGAGGCGCAACAGCATCTGTTGCAACTCACAGTCTG
GGGCATCAAGCAGCTCCAGGCAAGAATCCTGGCTGTGGAAAGATACCTAAAGGATCAACAGCTCCTGGGG
ATTTGGGGTTGCTCTGGAAAACTCATTTGCACCACTGCTGTGCCTTGGAATGCTAGTTGGAGTAATAAAT
CTCTGGAACAGATTTGGAATCACACGACCTGGATGGAGTGGGACAGAGAAATTAACAATTACACAAGCTT
AATACACTCCTTAATTGAAGAATCGCAAAACCAGCAAGAAAAGAATGAACAAGAATTATTGGAATTAGAT
AAATGGGCAAGTTTGTGGAATTGGTTTAACATAACAAATTGGCTGTGGTATATAAAATTATTCATAATGA
TAGTAGGAGGCTTGGTAGGTTTAAGAATAGTTTTTGCTGTACTTTCTATAGTGAATAGAGTTAGGCAGGG
ATATTCACCATTATCGTTTCAGACCCACCTCCCAACCCCGAGGGGACCCGACAGGCCCGAAGGAATAGAA
GAAGAAGGTGGAGAGAGAGACAGAGACAGATCCATTCGATTAGTGAACGGATCTCGACGGTATCGCCGAA
TTCACAAATGGCAGTATTCATCCACAATTTTAAAAGAAAAGGGGGGATTGGGGGGTACAGTGCAGGGGAA
AGAATAGTAGACATAATAGCAACAGACATACAAACTAAAGAATTACAAAAACAAATTACAAAAATTCAAA
ATTTTCGGGTTTATTACAGGGACAGCAGAGATCCAGTTTGGACTAGGATCCTTTACCACTCCCTATCAGT
GATAGAGAAAAGTGAAAGTCGAGTTTACCACTCCCTATCAGTGATAGAGAAAAGTGAAAGTCGAGTTTAC
CACTCCCTATCAGTGATAGAGAAAAGTGAAAGTCGAGTTTACCACTCCCTATCAGTGATAGAGAAAAGTG
AAAGTCGAGTTTACCACTCCCTATCAGTGATAGAGAAAAGTGAAAGTCGAGTTTACCACTCCCTATCAGT
GATAGAGAAAAGTGAAAGTCGAGTTTACCACTCCCTATCAGTGATAGAGAAAAGTGAAAGTCGAGCTCGG
TACCCGGGTCGAGGTAGGCGTGTACGGTGGGAGGCCTATATAAGCAGAGCTCGTTTAGTGAACCGTCAGA
TCGCCTGGAGACGCCATCCACGCTGTTTTGACCTCCATAGAAGACACCGGGACCGATCCAGCCTCCGCGG
CCCCGAACTAGTCCAGTGTGGTGGAATTCTGCAGATATCAACAAGTTTGTACAAAAAAGCAGGCTTTAAA
GGAACCAATTCAGTCGACTGGATCCGGTACCACCATGGACTACAAAGACCATGACGGTGATTATAAAGAT
CATGACATCGATTACAAGGATGACGATGACAAGCTTGCGGCCGCGGAATATTCCACACAAGAAAACGGCA
CAGATGATTCCGCAGCGTCCAGCTCCCTGGGGGAGAACAAGCCCAGGAGCCTGAAGACTCCAGACCACCC
CGAGGGGAACGAGGGGAACGGCCCTCGGCCGTACGGGGGCGGAGCTGCCAGCCTGCGGTGCAGCCAGCCC
GAGGCCGGGAGGGGGCTGTCGAGGAAGCCCCTGAGCAAACGCAGAGAGAAGGCCTCGGAGGGCCTGGACG
CGCAGGGCAAGCCTCGGACCCGGAGCCCGGCCCTGCCGGGCGGGAGAAGCCCCGGCCCCTGCAGGGCGCT
AGAGGGGGGCCAGGCCGAGGTCCGGCTGCGCAGAAACGCCAGCTCCGCGGGGAGGCTGCAGGGGCTGGCG
GGGGGCGCCCCGGGGCAGAAGGAGTGCAGGCCCTTCGAAGTGTACCTGCCCTCGGGAAAGATGCGACCTA
GAAGCCTTGAGGTCACCATTTCTACAGGGGAGAAGGCGCCCGCAAATCCAGAAATTCTCCTGACTCTAGA
GGAAAAGACAGCTGCGAATCTGGACTCGGCAACAGAACCCCGGGCAAGGCCCACTCCGGATGGAGGGGCA
TCTGCGGACCTGAAGGAAGGCCCTGGAAATCCAGAACATTCGGTCACCGGAAGGCCACCAGACACGGCTG
CGAGTCCCCGCTGCCACGCCCAGGAAGGAGACCCAGTTGACGGTACCTGTGTGCGTGATTCCTGCAGCTT
CCCCGAGGCAGTTTCTGGGCACCCCCAGGCCTCAGGCAGCCGCTCACCTGGCTGCCCCCGGTGCCAGGAC
TCCCATGAAAGGAAGAGCCCGGGAAGCCTAAGCCCCCAGCCCCTGCCACAGTGTAAGCGCCACCTGAAGC
AGGTCCAGCTGCTCTTCTGTGAGGATCACGATGAGCCCATCTGCCTCATCTGCAGTCTGAGTCAGGAGCA
CCAAGGCCACCGGGTGCGCCCCATTGAGGAGGTCGCCCTGGAACACAAGAAGAAAATTCAGAAGCAGCTG
GAGCATCTGAAGAAGCTGAGAAAATCAGGGGAGGAGCAGCGATCCTATGGGGAGGAGAAGGCAGTGAGCT
TTCTGAAACAAACTGAAGCGCTGAAGCAGCGGGTGCAGAGGAAGCTGGAGCAGGTGTACTACTTCCTGGA
GCAGCAAGAGCATTTCTTTGTGGCCTCACTGGAGGACGTGGGCCAGATGGTTGGGCAGATCAGGAAGGCA
TATGACACCCGCGTATCCCAGGACATCGCCCTGCTCGATGCGCTGATTGGGGAACTGGAGGCCAAGGAGT
GCCAGTCAGAATGGGAACTTCTGCAGGACATTGGAGACATCTTGCACAGGGCTAAGACAGTGCCTGTCCC
TGAAAAGTGGACCACTCCTCAAGAGATAAAACAAAAGATCCAACTCCTCCACCAGAAGTCAGAGTTTGTG
GAGAAGAGCACAAAGTACTTCTCAGAAACCCTGCGTTCAGAAATGGAAATGTTCAATGTTCCAGAGCTGA
TTGGCGCTCAGGCACATGCTGTTAATGTGATTCTGGATGCAGAAACCGCTTACCCCAACCTCATCTTCTC
TGATGATCTGAAGAGTGTTAGACTTGGAAACAAGTGGGAGAGGCTGCCTGATGGCCCGCAAAGATTTGAC
AGCTGTATCATTGTTCTGGGCTCTCCGAGTTTCCTCTCTGGCCGCCGTTACTGGGAGGTGGAGGTTGGAG
ACAAGACAGCATGGATCCTGGGAGCCTGCAAGACATCCATAAGCAGGAAAGGGAACATGACTCTGTCGCC
AGAGAATGGCTACTGGGTGGTGATAATGATGAAGGAAAATGAGTACCAGGCGTCCAGCGTTCCCCCGACC
CGCCTGCTAATAAAGGAGCCTCCCAAGCGTGTGGGCATCTTCGTGGACTACAGAGTTGGAAGCATCTCCT
TTTACAATGTGACAGCCAGATCCCACATCTATACATTCGCCAGCTGCTCTTTCTCTGGGCCCCTTCAACC
TATCTTCAGCCCTGGGACACGTGATGGAGGGAAGAACACAGCTCCTCTGACTATCTGTCCAGTGGGTGGT
CAGGGGCCTGACTGACTCGAGATATCTAGACCCAGCTTTCTTGTACAAAGTGGTTGATATCCAGCACAGT
GGCGGCCGCTCGAGTCTAGAGGGCCCGCGGTTCGAATACCCATACGACGTCCCAGACTACGCTTAGTAAT
GATTAATTAAACTAGAAATTCTACCGGGTAGGGGAGGCGCTTTTCCCAAGGCAGTCTGGAGTAACCCACC
CAAGATCTGGCCTCCGCGCCGGGTTTTGGCGCCTCCCGCGGGCGCCCCCCTCCTCACGGCGAGCCGCGTA
AGATCTGGCCTCCGCGCCGGGTTTTGGCGCCTCCCGCGGGCGCCCCCCTCCTCACGGCGAGCCTAGTCGT
GAGGCTCCGGTGCCCGTCAGTGGGCAGAGCGCACATCGCCCACAGTCCCCGAGAAGTTGGGGGGAGGGGT
CGGCAATTGAACCGGTGCCTAGAGAAGGTGGCGCGGGGTAAACTGGGAAAGTGATGTCGTGTACTGGCTC
CGCCTTTTTCCCGAGGGTGGGGGAGAACCGTATATAAGTGCAGTAGTCGCCGTGAACGTTCTTTTTCGCA
ACGGGTTTGCCGCCAGAACACAGGTAAGTGCCGTGTGTGGTTCCCGCGGGCCTGGCCTCTTTACGGGTTA
TGGCCCTTGCGTGCCTTGAATTACTTCCACCTGGCTGCAGTACGTGATTCTTGATCCCGAGCTTCGGGTT
GGAAGTGGGTGGGAGAGTTCGAGGCCTTGCGCTTAAGGAGCCCCTTCGCCTCGTGCTTGAGTTGAGGCCT
GGCCTGGGCGCTGGGGCCGCCGCGTGCGAATCTGGTGGCACCTTCGCGCCTGTCTCGCTGCTTTCGATAA
GTCTCTAGCCATTTAAAATTTTTGATGACCTGCTGCGACGCTTTTTTTCTGGCAAGATAGTCTTGTAAAT
GCGGGCCAAGATCTGCACACTGGTATTTCGGTTTTTGGGGCCGCGGGCGGCGACGGGGCCCGTGCGTCCC
AGCGCACATGTTCGGCGAGGCGGGGCCTGCGAGCGCGGCCACCGAGAATCGGACGGGGGTAGTCTCAAGC
TGGCCGGCCTGCTCTGGTGCCTGGCCTCGCGCCGCCGTGTATCGCCCCGCCCTGGGCGGCAAGGCTGGCC
CGGTCGGCACCAGTTGCGTGAGCGGAAAGATGGCCGCTTCCCGGCCCTGCTGCAGGGAGCTCAAAATGGA
GGACGCGGCGCTCGGGAGAGCGGGCGGGTGAGTCACCCACACAAAGGAAAAGGGCCTTTCCGTCCTCAGC
CGTCGCTTCATGTGACTCCACGGAGTACCGGGCGCCGTCCAGGCACCTCGATTAGTTCTCGAGCTTTTGG
AGTACGTCGTCTTTAGGTTGGGGGGAGGGGTTTTATGCGATGGAGTTTCCCCACACTGAGTGGGTGGAGA
CTGAAGTTAGGCCAGCTTGGCACTTGATGTAATTCTCCTTGGAATTTGCCCTTTTTGAGTTTGGATCTTG
GTTCATTCTCAAGCCTCAGACAGTGGTTCAAAGTTTTTTTCTTCCATTTCAGGTGTCGTGAAGCGGCCGC
CATGCTAGTAAATTGTCCGCTAAATTCTGGCCGTTTTTGGCTTTTTTGTTAGACGGATCCATAACTTCGT
ATAATGTATGCTATACGAAGTTATGCCACCATGTCTAGACTGGACAAGAGCAAAGTCATAAACGGAGCTC
TGGAATTACTCAATGGTGTCGGTATCGAAGGCCTGACGACAAGGAAACTCGCTCAAAAGCTGGGAGTTGA
GCAGCCTACCCTGTACTGGCACGTGAAGAACAAGCGGGCCCTGCTCGATGCCCTGCCAATCGAGATGCTG
GACAGGCATCATACCCACTTCTGCCCCCTGGAAGGCGAGTCATGGCAAGACTTTCTGCGGAACAACGCCA
AGTCATACCGCTGTGCTCTCCTCTCACATCGCGACGGGGCTAAAGTGCATCTCGGCACCCGCCCAACAGA
GAAACAGTACGAAACCCTGGAAAATCAGCTCGCGTTCCTGTGTCAGCAAGGCTTCTCCCTGGAGAACGCA
CTGTACGCTCTGTCCGCCGTGGGCCACTTTACACTGGGCTGCGTATTGGAGGAACAGGAGCATCAAGTAG
CAAAAGAGGAAAGAGAGACACCTACCACCGATTCTATGCCCCCACTTCTGAGACAAGCAATTGAGCTGTT
CGACCGGCAGGGAGCCGAACCTGCCTTCCTTTTCGGCCTGGAACTAATCATATGTGGCCTGGAGAAACAG
CTAAAGTGCGAAAGCGGCGGGCCGACCGACGCCCTTGACGATTTTGACTTAGACATGCTCCCAGCCGATG
CCCTTGACGACTTTGACCTTGATATGCTGCCTGCTGACGCTCTTGACGATTTTGACCTTGACATGCTCCC
CGGGTAACTAAGTAAGGATCCGCGGCCGCACTAGAGGAATTCCGCCCCTCTCCCCCCCCCCCCTCTCCCT
CCCCCCCCCCTAACGTTACTGGCCGAAGCCGCTTGGAATAAGGCCGGTGTGCGTTTGTCTATATGTTATT
TTCCACCATATTGCCGTCTTTTGGCAATGTGAGGGCCCGGAAACCTGGCCCTGTCTTCTTGACGAGCATT
CCTAGGGGTCTTTCCCCTCTCGCCAAAGGAATGCAAGGTCTGTTGAATGTCGTGAAGGAAGCAGTTCCTC
TGGAAGCTTCTTGAAGACAAACAACGTCTGTAGCGACCCTTTGCAGGCAGCGGAACCCCCCACCTGGCGA
CAGGTGCCTCTGCGGCCAAAAGCCACGTGTATAAGATACACCTGCAAAGGCGGCACAACCCCAGTGCCAC
GTTGTGAGTTGGATAGTTGTGGAAAGAGTCAAATGGCTCTCCTCAAGCGTATTCAACAAGGGGCTGAAGG
ATGCCCAGAAGGTACCCCATTGTATGGGATCTGATCTGGGGCCTCGGTGCACATGCTTTACATGTGTTTA
GTCGAGGTTAAAAAAACGTCTAGGCCCCCCGAACCACGGGGACGTGGTTTTCCTTTGAAAAACACGATGA
TAAGCTTACCGGTCCACCATGGTGAGCAAGGGCGAGGAGCTGTTCACCGGGGTGGTGCCCATCCTGGTCG
AGCTGGACGGCGACGTAAACGGCCACAAGTTCAGCGTGTCCGGCGAGGGCGAGGGCGATGCCACCTACGG
CAAGCTGACCCTGAAGTTCATCTGCACCACCGGCAAGCTGCCCGTGCCCTGGCCCACCCTCGTGACCACC
CTGACCTACGGCGTGCAGTGCTTCAGCCGCTACCCCGACCACATGAAGCAGCACGACTTCTTCAAGTCCG
CCATGCCCGAAGGCTACGTCCAGGAGCGCACCATCTTCTTCAAGGACGACGGCAACTACAAGACCCGCGC
CGAGGTGAAGTTCGAGGGCGACACCCTGGTGAACCGCATCGAGCTGAAGGGCATCGACTTCAAGGAGGAC
GGCAACATCCTGGGGCACAAGCTGGAGTACAACTACAACAGCCACAACGTCTATATCATGGCCGACAAGC
AGAAGAACGGCATCAAGGTGAACTTCAAGATCCGCCACAACATCGAGGACGGCAGCGTGCAGCTCGCCGA
CCACTACCAGCAGAACACCCCCATCGGCGACGGCCCCGTGCTGCTGCCCGACAACCACTACCTGAGCACC
CAGTCCGCCCTGAGCAAAGACCCCAACGAGAAGCGCGATCACATGGTCCTGCTGGAGTTCGTGACCGCCG
CCGGGATCACTCTCGGCATGGACGAGCTGTACAAGTAAGCATGCCCGACGGCGAGGATCTCGTCGTGACC
CATGGCGATGCCTGCTTGCCGAATATCATGGTGGAAAATGGCCGCTTTTCTGGATTCATCGACTGTGGCC
GGCTGGGTGTGGCGGACCGCTATCAGGACATAGCGTTGGCTACCCGTGATATTGCTGAAGAGCTTGGCGG
CGAATGGGCTGACCGCTTCCTCGTGCTTTACGGTATCGCCGCTCCCGATTCGCAGCGCATCGCCTTCTAT
CGCCTTCTTGACGAGTTCTTCTGATGTACAAGTAAAGCGGCCGCGACTCTAGATCATAATCAGCCATACC
ACATTTGTAGAGGTTTTACTTGCTTTAAAAAACCTCCCACACCTCCCCCTGAACCTGAAACATAAAATGA
ATGCAATTGTTGTTGTTTAGTCCCTCCCAATTCGATATCAAGCTTATCGCGATAGATCCTAATCAACCTC
TGGATTACAAAATTTGTGAAAGATTGACTGGTATTCTTAACTATGTTGCTCCTTTTACGCTATGTGGATA
CGCTGCTTTAATGCCTTTGTATCATGCTATTGCTTCCCGTATGGCTTTCATTTTCTCCTCCTTGTATAAA
TCCTGGTTGCTGTCTCTTTATGAGGAGTTGTGGCCCGTTGTCAGGCAACGTGGCGTGGTGTGCACTGTGT
TTGCTGACGCAACCCCCACTGGTTGGGGCATTGCCACCACCTGTCAGCTCCTTTCCGGGACTTTCGCTTT
CCCCCTCCCTATTGCCACGGCGGAACTCATCGCCGCCTGCCTTGCCCGCTGCTGGACAGGGGCTCGGCTG
TTGGGCACTGACAATTCCGTGGTGTTGTCGGGGAAATCATCGTCCTTTCCTTGGCTGCTCGCCTGTGTTG
CCACCTGGATTCTGCGCGGGACGTCCTTCTGCTACGTCCCTTCGGCCCTCAATCCAGCGGACCTTCCTTC
CCGCGGCCTGCTGCCGGCTCTGCGGCCTCTTCCGCGTCTTCGCCTTCGCCCTCAGACGAGTCGGATCTCC
CTTTGGGCCGCCTCCCCGCCTGAGATCCTTTAAGACCAATGACTTACAAGGCAGCTGTAGATCTTAGCCA
CTTTTTAAAAGAAAAGGGGGGACTGGAAGGGCTAATTCACTCCCAACGAAGACAAGATCTGCTTTTTGCT
TGTACTGGGTCTCTCTGGTTAGACCAGATCTGAGCCTGGGAGCTCTCTGGCTAACTAGGGAACCCACTGC
TTAAGCCTCAATAAAGCTTGCCTTGAGTGCTTCAAGTAGTGTGTGCCCGTCTGTTGTGTGACTCTGGTAA
CTAGAGATCCCTCAGACCCTTTTAGTCAGTGTGGAAAATCTCTAGCAGTAGTAGTTCATGTCATCTTATT
ATTCAGTATTTATAACTTGCAAAGAAATGAATATCAGAGAGTGAGAGGCCCGGGTTAATTAAGGAAAGGG
CTAGATCATTCTTGAAGACGAAAGGGCCTCGTGATACGCCTATTTTTATAGGTTAATGTCATGATAATAA
TGGTTTCTTAGACGTCAGGTGGCACTTTTCGGGGAAATGTGCGCGGAACCCCTATTTGTTTATTTTTCTA
AATACATTCAAATATGTATCCGCTCATGAGACAATAACCCTGATAAATGCTTCAATAATATTGAAAAAGG
AAGAGTATGAGTATTCAACATTTCCGTGTCGCCCTTATTCCCTTTTTTGCGGCATTTTGCCTTCCTGTTT
TTGCTCACCCAGAAACGCTGGTGAAAGTAAAAGATGCTGAAGATCAGTTGGGTGCACGAGTGGGTTACAT
CGAACTGGATCTCAACAGCGGTAAGATCCTTGAGAGTTTTCGCCCCGAAGAACGTTTTCCAATGATGAGC
ACTTTTAAAGTTCTGCTATGTGGCGCGGTATTATCCCGTGTTGACGCCGGGCAAGAGCAACTCGGTCGCC
GCATACACTATTCTCAGAATGACTTGGTTGAGTACTCACCAGTCACAGAAAAGCATCTTACGGATGGCAT
GACAGTAAGAGAATTATGCAGTGCTGCCATAACCATGAGTGATAACACTGCGGCCAACTTACTTCTGACA
ACGATCGGAGGACCGAAGGAGCTAACCGCTTTTTTGCACAACATGGGGGATCATGTAACTCGCCTTGATC
GTTGGGAACCGGAGCTGAATGAAGCCATACCAAACGACGAGCGTGACACCACGATGCCTGTAGCAATGGC
AACAACGTTGCGCAAACTATTAACTGGCGAACTACTTACTCTAGCTTCCCGGCAACAATTAATAGACTGG
ATGGAGGCGGATAAAGTTGCAGGACCACTTCTGCGCTCGGCCCTTCCGGCTGGCTGGTTTATTGCTGATA
AATCTGGAGCCGGTGAGCGTGGGTCTCGCGGTATCATTGCAGCACTGGGGCCAGATGGTAAGCCCTCCCG
TATCGTAGTTATCTACACGACGGGGAGTCAGGCAACTATGGATGAACGAAATAGACAGATCGCTGAGATA
GGTGCCTCACTGATTAAGCATTGGTAACTGTCAGACCAAGTTTACTCATATATACTTTAGATTGATTTAA
AACTTCATTTTTAATTTAAAAGGATCTAGGTGAAGATCCTTTTTGATAATCTCATGACCAAAATCCCTTA
ACGTGAGTTTTCGTTCCACTGAGCGTCAGACCCCGTAGAAAAGATCAAAGGATCTTCTTGAGATCCTTTT
TTTCTGCGCGTAATCTGCTGCTTGCAAACAAAAAAACCACCGCTACCAGCGGTGGTTTGTTTGCCGGATC
AAGAGCTACCAACTCTTTTTCCGAAGGTAACTGGCTTCAGCAGAGCGCAGATACCAAATACTGTTCTTCT
AGTGTAGCCGTAGTTAGGCCACCACTTCAAGAACTCTGTAGCACCGCCTACATACCTCGCTCTGCTAATC
CTGTTACCAGTGGCTGCTGCCAGTGGCGATAAGTCGTGTCTTACCGGGTTGGACTCAAGACGATAGTTAC
CGGATAAGGCGCAGCGGTCGGGCTGAACGGGGGGTTCGTGCACACAGCCCAGCTTGGAGCGAACGACCTA
CACCGAACTGAGATACCTACAGCGTGAGCTATGAGAAAGCGCCACGCTTCCCGAAGGGAGAAAGGCGGAC
AGGTATCCGGTAAGCGGCAGGGTCGGAACAGGAGAGCGCACGAGGGAGCTTCCAGGGGGAAACGCCTGGT
ATCTTTATAGTCCTGTCGGGTTTCGCCACCTCTGACTTGAGCGTCGATTTTTGTGATGCTCGTCAGGGGG
GCGGAGCCTATGGAAAAACGCCAGCAACGCGGCCTTTTTACGGTTCCTGGCCTTTTGCTGGCCTTTTGCT
CACATGTTCTTTCCTGCGTTATCCCCTGATTCTGTGGATAACCGTATTACCGCCTTTGAGTGAGCTGATA
CCGCTCGCCGCAGCCGAACGACCGAGCGCAGCGAGTCAGTGAGCGAGGAAGCGGAAGAGCGCCCAATACG
CAAACCGCCTCTCCCCGCGCGTTGGCCGATTCATTAATGCAGCAAGCTCATGGCTGACTAATTTTTTTTA
TTTATGCAGAGGCCGAGGCCGCCTCGGCCTCTGAGCTATTCCAGAAGTAGTGAGGAGGCTTTTTTGGAGG
CCTAGGCTTTTGCAAAAAGCTCCCCGTGGCACGACAGGTTTCCCGACTGGAAAGCGGGCAGTGAGCGCAA
CGCAATTAATGTGAGTTAGCTCACTCATTAGGCACCCCAGGCTTTACACTTTATGCTTCCGGCTCGTATG
TTGTGTGGAATTGTGAGCGGATAACAATTTCACACAGGAAACAGCTATGACATGATTACGAATTTCACAA
ATAAAGCATTTTTTTCACTGCATTCTAGTTGTGGTTTGTCCAAACTCATCAATGTATCTTATCATGTCTG
GATCAACTGGATAACTCAAGCTAACCAAAATCATCCCAAACTTCCCACCCCATACCCTATTACCACTGCC
AATTACCTGTGGTTTCATTTACTCTAAACCTGTGATTCCTCTGAATTATTTTCATTTTAAAGAAATTGTA
TTTGTTAAATATGTACTACAAACTTAGTAGT
